>Addgene plasmid #228922 | sg_Brd9_i5-ipUSEPR-TR657 | addgene full sequence | sequence record 457034 | Addgene NGS Result
TCGACGGATCGGGAGATCTCCCGATCCCCTATGGTGCACTCTCAGTACAATCTGCTCTGATGCCGCATAG
TTAAGCCAGTATCTGCTCCCTGCTTGTGTGTTGGAGGTCGCTGAGTAGTGCGCGAGCAAAATTTAAGCTA
CAACAAGGCAAGGCTTGACCGACAATTGCATGAAGAATCTGCTTAGGGTTAGGCGTTTTGCGCTGCTTCG
CGATGTACGGGCCAGATATACGCGTTGACATTGATTATTGACTAGTTATTAATAGTAATCAATTACGGGG
TCATTAGTTCATAGCCCATATATGGAGTTCCGCGTTACATAACTTACGGTAAATGGCCCGCCTGGCTGAC
CGCCCAACGACCCCCGCCCATTGACGTCAATAATGACGTATGTTCCCATAGTAACGCCAATAGGGACTTT
CCATTGACGTCAATGGGTGGAGTATTTACGGTAAACTGCCCACTTGGCAGTACATCAAGTGTATCATATG
CCAAGTACGCCCCCTATTGACGTCAATGACGGTAAATGGCCCGCCTGGCATTATGCCCAGTACATGACCT
TATGGGACTTTCCTACTTGGCAGTACATCTACGTATTAGTCATCGCTATTACCATGGTGATGCGGTTTTG
GCAGTACATCAATGGGCGTGGATAGCGGTTTGACTCACGGGGATTTCCAAGTCTCCACCCCATTGACGTC
AATGGGAGTTTGTTTTGGCACCAAAATCAACGGGACTTTCCAAAATGTCGTAACAACTCCGCCCCATTGA
CGCAAATGGGCGGTAGGCGTGTACGGTGGGAGGTCTATATAAGCAGCGCGTTTTGCCTGTACTGGGTCTC
TCTGGTTAGACCAGATCTGAGCCTGGGAGCTCTCTGGCTAACTAGGGAACCCACTGCTTAAGCCTCAATA
AAGCTTGCCTTGAGTGCTTCAAGTAGTGTGTGCCCGTCTGTTGTGTGACTCTGGTAACTAGAGATCCCTC
AGACCCTTTTAGTCAGTGTGGAAAATCTCTAGCAGTGGCGCCCGAACAGGGACTTGAAAGCGAAAGGGAA
ACCAGAGGAGCTCTCTCGACGCAGGACTCGGCTTGCTGAAGCGCGCACGGCAAGAGGCGAGGGGCGGCGA
CTGGTGAGTACGCCAAAAATTTTGACTAGCGGAGGCTAGAAGGAGAGAGATGGGTGCGAGAGCGTCAGTA
TTAAGCGGGGGAGAATTAGATCGCGATGGGAAAAAATTCGGTTAAGGCCAGGGGGAAAGAAAAAATATAA
ATTAAAACATATAGTATGGGCAAGCAGGGAGCTAGAACGATTCGCAGTTAATCCTGGCCTGTTAGAAACA
TCAGAAGGCTGTAGACAAATACTGGGACAGCTACAACCATCCCTTCAGACAGGATCAGAAGAACTTAGAT
CATTATATAATACAGTAGCAACCCTCTATTGTGTGCATCAAAGGATAGAGATAAAAGACACCAAGGAAGC
TTTAGACAAGATAGAGGAAGAGCAAAACAAAAGTAAGACCACCGCACAGCAAGCGGCCGGCCGCTGATCT
TCAGACCTGGAGGAGGAGATATGAGGGACAATTGGAGAAGTGAATTATATAAATATAAAGTAGTAAAAAT
TGAACCATTAGGAGTAGCACCCACCAAGGCAAAGAGAAGAGTGGTGCAGAGAGAAAAAAGAGCAGTGGGA
ATAGGAGCTTTGTTCCTTGGGTTCTTGGGAGCAGCAGGAAGCACTATGGGCGCAGCGTCAATGACGCTGA
CGGTACAGGCCAGACAATTATTGTCTGGTATAGTGCAGCAGCAGAACAATTTGCTGAGGGCTATTGAGGC
GCAACAGCATCTGTTGCAACTCACAGTCTGGGGCATCAAGCAGCTCCAGGCAAGAATCCTGGCTGTGGAA
AGATACCTAAAGGATCAACAGCTCCTGGGGATTTGGGGTTGCTCTGGAAAACTCATTTGCACCACTGCTG
TGCCTTGGAATGCTAGTTGGAGTAATAAATCTCTGGAACAGATTTGGAATCACACGACCTGGATGGAGTG
GGACAGAGAAATTAACAATTACACAAGCTTAATACACTCCTTAATTGAAGAATCGCAAAACCAGCAAGAA
AAGAATGAACAAGAATTATTGGAATTAGATAAATGGGCAAGTTTGTGGAATTGGTTTAACATAACAAATT
GGCTGTGGTATATAAAATTATTCATAATGATAGTAGGAGGCTTGGTAGGTTTAAGAATAGTTTTTGCTGT
ACTTTCTATAGTGAATAGAGTTAGGCAGGGATATTCACCATTATCGTTTCAGACCCACCTCCCAACCCCG
AGGGGACCCGACAGGCCCGAAGGAATAGAAGAAGAAGGTGGAGAGAGAGACAGAGACAGATCCATTCGAT
TAGTGAACGGATCGGCACTGCGTGCGCCAATTCTGCAGACAAATGGCAGTATTCATCCACAATTTTAAAA
GAAAAGGGGGGATTGGGGGGTACAGTGCAGGGGAAAGAATAGTAGACATAATAGCAACAGACATACAAAC
TAAAGAATTACAAAAACAAATTACAAAAATTCAAAATTTTCGGGTTTATTACAGGGACAGCAGAGATCCA
GTTTGGTTAGTACCGGGCCCGGGTCGACTAGTGATCAGTGTGAGGGAGTGTAAAGCTGGTTTGAGGGCCT
ATTTCCCATGATTCCTTCATATTTGCATATACGATACAAGGCTGTTAGAGAGATAATTAGAATTAATTTG
ACTGTAAACACAAAGATATTAGTACAAAATACGTGACGTAGAAAGTAATAATTTCTTGGGTAGTTTGCAG
TTTTAAAATTATGTTTTAAAATGGACTATCATATGCTTACCGTAACTTGAAAGTATTTCGATTTCTTGGC
TTTATATATCTTGTGGAAAGGACGAAACACCGCTGAGATAGCACGGGATCGTTTAAGAGCTATGCTGGAA
ACAGCATAGCAAGTTTAAATAAGGCTAGTCCGTTATCAACTTGAAAAAGTGGCACCGAGTCGGTGCTTTT
TTAAACCGCTGTTCCTAGGAATCCCGAGGCCTTCGAGTGGCTCCGGTGCCCGTCAGTGGGCAGAGCGCAC
ATCGCCCACAGTCCCCGAGAAGTTGGGGGGAGGGGTCGGCAATTGAACCGGTGCCTAGAGAAGGTGGCGC
GGGGTAAACTGGGAAAGTGATGTCGTGTACTGGCTCCGCCTTTTTCCCGAGGGTGGGGGAGAACCGTATA
TAAGTGCAGTAGTCGCCGTGAACGTTCTTTTTCGCAACGGGTTTGCCGCCAGAACACAGGTGTCGTGACG
CGGGACCCGACATTAGCGCTACAGCTTAAGCGGGCCACCATGACCGAGTACAAGCCCACGGTGCGCCTCG
CCACCCGCGACGACGTCCCCAGGGCCGTACGCACCCTCGCCGCCGCGTTCGCCGACTACCCCGCCACGCG
CCACACCGTCGATCCGGACCGCCACATCGAGCGGGTCACCGAGCTGCAAGAACTCTTCCTCACGCGCGTC
GGGCTCGACATCGGCAAGGTGTGGGTCGCGGACGACGGCGCCGCCGTGGCGGTCTGGACCACGCCGGAGA
GCGTCGAAGCGGGGGCGGTGTTCGCCGAGATCGGCCCGCGCATGGCCGAGTTGAGCGGTTCCCGGCTGGC
CGCGCAGCAACAGATGGAAGGCCTCCTGGCGCCGCACCGGCCCAAGGAGCCCGCGTGGTTCCTGGCCACC
GTCGGAGTCTCGCCCGACCACCAGGGCAAGGGTCTGGGCAGCGCCGTCGTGCTCCCCGGAGTGGAGGCGG
CCGAGCGCGCCGGGGTGCCCGCCTTCCTGGAGACCTCCGCGCCCCGCAACCTCCCCTTCTACGAGCGGCT
CGGCTTCACCGTCACCGCCGACGTCGAGGTGCCCGAAGGACCGCGCACCTGGTGCATGACCCGCAAGCCC
GGTGCCGCTAGCGGCAGCGGCGCCACCAACTTCAGCCTGCTGAAGCAGGCCGGCGACGTGGAGGAGAACC
CCGGCCCCGGATCCATGAGCGAGCTGATCACCGAGAACATGCACATGAAGCTGTACATGGAGGGCACCGT
GAACAACCACCACTTCAAGTGCACATCCGAGGGCGAAGGCAAGCCCTACGAGGGCACCCAGACCCAGAGA
ATCAAGGTGGTCGAGGGCGGCCCTCTCCCCTTCGCCTTCGACATCCTGGCTACCAGCTTCATGTACGGCA
GTCACACCTTCATCAACCACACCCAGGGCATCCCCGACTTCTGGAAGCAGTCCTTCCCTGAGGGCTTCAC
ATGGGAGAGAGTCACCACATACGAAGACGGGGGCGTGCTGACCGCTACCCAGGACACCAGCCTCCAGGAC
GGCTGCCTCATCTACAACGTCAAGATCAGAGGGGTGAACTTCCCATCCAACGGCCCTGTGATGCAGAAGA
AAACACTCGGCTGGGAGGCCCACACCGAGATGCTGTACCCCGCTGACGGCGGCCTGGAAGGCAGAACCGC
GCTGGCCCTGAAGCTCGTGGGCGGGGGCCACCTGATCTGCAACTTCAAGACCACATACAGATCCAAGAAA
CCCGCTAAGAACCTCAAGATGCCCGGCGTCTACTATGTGGACTACAGACTGGAAAGAATCAAGGAGGCCG
ACAAAGAGACCTACGTCGAGCAGCACGAGGTGGCTGTGGCCAGATACTGCGACCTCCCTAGCAAACTGGG
GCACAAGCTTAATTAATCTAGACCGCGGCGCGCCCGATAATCAACCTCTGGATTACAAAATTTGTGAAAG
ATTGACTGGTATTCTTAACTATGTTGCTCCTTTTACGCTATGTGGATACGCTGCTTTAATGCCTTTGTAT
CATGCTATTGCTTCCCGTATGGCTTTCATTTTCTCCTCCTTGTATAAATCCTGGTTGCTGTCTCTTTATG
AGGAGTTGTGGCCCGTTGTCAGGCAACGTGGCGTGGTGTGCACTGTGTTTGCTGACGCAACCCCCACTGG
TTGGGGCATTGCCACCACCTGTCAGCTCCTTTCCGGGACTTTCGCTTTCCCCCTCCCTATTGCCACGGCG
GAACTCATCGCCGCCTGCCTTGCCCGCTGCTGGACAGGGGCTCGGCTGTTGGGCACTGACAATTCCGTGG
TGTTGTCGGGGAAATCATCGTCCTTTCCTTGGCTGCTCGCCTGTGTTGCCACCTGGATTCTGCGCGGGAC
GTCCTTCTGCTACGTCCCTTCGGCCCTCAATCCAGCGGACCTTCCTTCCCGCGGCCTGCTGCCGGCTCTG
CGGCCTCTTCCGCGTCTTCGCCTTCGCCCTCAGACGAGTCGGATCTCCCTTTGGGCCGCCTCCCCGCATC
GATACCGTCGACCTCGATCGAGACCTAGAAAAACATGGAGCAATCACAAGTAGCAATACAGCAGCTACCA
ATGCTGATTGTGCCTGGCTAGAAGCACAAGAGGAGGAGGAGGTGGGTTTTCCAGTCACACCTCAGGTACC
TTTAAGACCAATGACTTACAAGGCAGCTGTAGATCTTAGCCACTTTTTAAAAGAAAAGGGGGGACTGGAA
GGGCTAATTCACTCCCAACGAAGACAAGATATCCTTGATCTGTGGATCTACCACACACAAGGCTACTTCC
CTGATTGGCAGAACTACACACCAGGGCCAGGGATCAGATATCCACTGACCTTTGGATGGTGCTACAAGCT
AGTACCAGTTGAGCAAGAGAAGGTAGAAGAAGCCAATGAAGGAGAGAACACCCGCTTGTTACACCCTGTG
AGCCTGCATGGGATGGATGACCCGGAGAGAGAAGTATTAGAGTGGAGGTTTGACAGCCGCCTAGCATTTC
ATCACATGGCCCGAGAGCTGCATCCGGACTGTACTGGGTCTCTCTGGTTAGACCAGATCTGAGCCTGGGA
GCTCTCTGGCTAACTAGGGAACCCACTGCTTAAGCCTCAATAAAGCTTGCCTTGAGTGCTTCAAGTAGTG
TGTGCCCGTCTGTTGTGTGACTCTGGTAACTAGAGATCCCTCAGACCCTTTTAGTCAGTGTGGAAAATCT
CTAGCAGCATGTGAGCAAAAGGCCAGCAAAAGGCCAGGAACCGTAAAAAGGCCGCGTTGCTGGCGTTTTT
CCATAGGCTCCGCCCCCCTGACGAGCATCACAAAAATCGACGCTCAAGTCAGAGGTGGCGAAACCCGACA
GGACTATAAAGATACCAGGCGTTTCCCCCTGGAAGCTCCCTCGTGCGCTCTCCTGTTCCGACCCTGCCGC
TTACCGGATACCTGTCCGCCTTTCTCCCTTCGGGAAGCGTGGCGCTTTCTCATAGCTCACGCTGTAGGTA
TCTCAGTTCGGTGTAGGTCGTTCGCTCCAAGCTGGGCTGTGTGCACGAACCCCCCGTTCAGCCCGACCGC
TGCGCCTTATCCGGTAACTATCGTCTTGAGTCCAACCCGGTAAGACACGACTTATCGCCACTGGCAGCAG
CCACTGGTAACAGGATTAGCAGAGCGAGGTATGTAGGCGGTGCTACAGAGTTCTTGAAGTGGTGGCCTAA
CTACGGCTACACTAGAAGAACAGTATTTGGTATCTGCGCTCTGCTGAAGCCAGTTACCTTCGGAAAAAGA
GTTGGTAGCTCTTGATCCGGCAAACAAACCACCGCTGGTAGCGGTGGTTTTTTTGTTTGCAAGCAGCAGA
TTACGCGCAGAAAAAAAGGATCTCAAGAAGATCCTTTGATCTTTTCTACGGGGTCTGACGCTCAGTGGAA
CGAAAACTCACGTTAAGGGATTTTGGTCATGAGATTATCAAAAAGGATCTTCACCTAGATCCTTTTAAAT
TAAAAATGAAGTTTTAAATCAATCTAAAGTATATATGAGTAAACTTGGTCTGACAGTTACCAATGCTTAA
TCAGTGAGGCACCTATCTCAGCGATCTGTCTATTTCGTTCATCCATAGTTGCCTGACTCCCCGTCGTGTA
GATAACTACGATACGGGAGGGCTTACCATCTGGCCCCAGTGCTGCAATGATACCGCGAGACCCACGCTCA
CCGGCTCCAGATTTATCAGCAATAAACCAGCCAGCCGGAAGGGCCGAGCGCAGAAGTGGTCCTGCAACTT
TATCCGCCTCCATCCAGTCTATTAATTGTTGCCGGGAAGCTAGAGTAAGTAGTTCGCCAGTTAATAGTTT
GCGCAACGTTGTTGCCATTGCTACAGGCATCGTGGTGTCACGCTCGTCGTTTGGTATGGCTTCATTCAGC
TCCGGTTCCCAACGATCAAGGCGAGTTACATGATCCCCCATGTTGTGCAAAAAAGCGGTTAGCTCCTTCG
GTCCTCCGATCGTTGTCAGAAGTAAGTTGGCCGCAGTGTTATCACTCATGGTTATGGCAGCACTGCATAA
TTCTCTTACTGTCATGCCATCCGTAAGATGCTTTTCTGTGACTGGTGAGTACTCAACCAAGTCATTCTGA
GAATAGTGTATGCGGCGACCGAGTTGCTCTTGCCCGGCGTCAATACGGGATAATACCGCGCCACATAGCA
GAACTTTAAAAGTGCTCATCATTGGAAAACGTTCTTCGGGGCGAAAACTCTCAAGGATCTTACCGCTGTT
GAGATCCAGTTCGATGTAACCCACTCGTGCACCCAACTGATCTTCAGCATCTTTTACTTTCACCAGCGTT
TCTGGGTGAGCAAAAACAGGAAGGCAAAATGCCGCAAAAAAGGGAATAAGGGCGACACGGAAATGTTGAA
TACTCATACTCTTCCTTTTTCAATATTATTGAAGCATTTATCAGGGTTATTGTCTCATGAGCGGATACAT
ATTTGAATGTATTTAGAAAAATAAACAAATAGGGGTTCCGCGCACATTTCCCCGAAAAGTGCCACCTGAC
G
Features (pLannotate 1.2.2; 21 found; start..end, strand, type, name):
     30..82      -  misc_feature   bom (fragment): basis of mobility region from pBR322
    237..616     +  enhancer       CMV enhancer: human cytomegalovirus immediate early enhancer
    617..816     +  promoter       CMV promoter: human cytomegalovirus (CMV) immediate early promoter
    834..1014    +  LTR            5' LTR (truncated): truncated 5' long terminal repeat (LTR) from HIV-1
   1061..1186    +  misc_feature   HIV-1 Ψ: packaging signal of human immunodeficiency virus type 1
   1170..1508    +  CDS            HIV-1 gag (fragment): gag protein from human immunodeficiency virus 1; gag
   1683..1916    +  misc_feature   RRE: The Rev response element (RRE) of HIV-1 allows for Rev-dependent mRNA export from the nucleus to the cytoplasm.
   2293..2393    +  CDS            Rev (fragment): human immunodeficiency virus 1 (HIV-1) Rev protein; rev; enhances nuclear export of unspliced and incompletely spliced viral mRNAs
   2443..2560    +  misc_feature   cPPT/CTS: central polypurine tract and central termination sequence of HIV-1
   2653..2893    +  promoter       U6 promoter: RNA polymerase III promoter for human U6 snRNA
   2939..3006    +  misc_RNA       tracrRNA (fragment): trans-activating CRISPR RNA for the Streptococcus pyogenes CRISPR/Cas9 system
   3068..3279    +  promoter       EF-1α core promoter: core promoter for human elongation factor EF-1α
   3330..3926    +  CDS            PuroR (fragment): puromycin N-acetyltransferase; pac from Streptomyces; confers resistance to puromycin
   4005..4706    +  CDS            TagRFP657: far-red monomeric fluorescent protein with an emission peak at 657 nm (Morozova et al., 2010) derived from mKate
   4729..5317    +  misc_feature   WPRE: woodchuck hepatitis virus posttranscriptional regulatory element
   5318..5337    +  misc_feature   MCS (fragment): pBluescript multiple cloning site
   5339..5839    +  CDS            nef (fragment): NEF_HV1LA - Experimental evidence at protein level: Swiss-Prot protein existence level 1. Extracellular Nef protein targets CD4(+) T-lymphocytes for apoptosis by interacting with CXCR4 surface receptors. From Human immunodeficiency virus type 1 group M subtype B (isolate Lai) (HIV-1).
   5846..6026    +  LTR            5' LTR (truncated): truncated 5' long terminal repeat (LTR) from HIV-1
   6088..6676    -  rep_origin     ori: high-copy-number ColE1/pMB1/pBR322/pUC origin of replication
   6847..7707    -  CDS            AmpR: β-lactamase; bla; confers resistance to ampicillin, carbenicillin, and related antibiotics
   7708..7812    -  promoter       AmpR promoter: bla
