[The description below was written by a language model from this plasmid's Addgene catalogue record and pLannotate feature annotations shown in this document.]
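Description:
sg_Brd9_i5-ipUSEPR-TR657 is a 7.8 kb lentiviral single-guide RNA expression plasmid built on the ipUSEPR-TR657 backbone and designed to target mouse Brd9 in mammalian cells. It is propagated in bacteria through a high-copy ColE1/pUC-type origin with ampicillin selection (AmpR under its own bla promoter). The viral portion has the layout of a Tat-independent HIV-1 transfer vector. A CMV enhancer/promoter drives a truncated 5' LTR, followed by the Ψ packaging signal with a fragment of gag, the Rev response element for Rev-dependent nuclear export of the genomic RNA, and the cPPT/CTS element. A second truncated LTR closes the provirus at the 3' end, preceded by residual nef-derived sequence.

The payload consists of two expression units. A human U6 RNA polymerase III promoter transcribes the Brd9-directed guide, which is joined to a Streptococcus pyogenes tracrRNA-derived scaffold to make a Cas9-compatible sgRNA. Downstream, an EF-1α core promoter drives puromycin N-acetyltransferase followed by the far-red fluorescent protein TagRFP657, and a WPRE enhances transcript expression. The feature table does not annotate how the two coding sequences are linked. Transduced cells can therefore be selected with puromycin and also tracked or sorted by far-red fluorescence.

No Cas9 coding sequence is annotated, so the nuclease or a Cas9-derived effector must be supplied separately. The record gives the purpose as "knockdown" of Brd9 but does not say which Cas9 variant is intended. The "i5" in the name suggests it is one of several Brd9 guides, although the record does not explain the designation.
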