Addgene plasmid #228922: sg_Brd9_i5-ipUSEPR-TR657
Purpose: Knockdown of Brd9 in mammalian cells
Depositing lab: Sika Zheng. Depositing organization: University of California, Riverside. Publication: Epistatic interactions between NMD and TRP53 control progenitor cell maintenance and brain size. Lin L, Zhao J, Kubota N, Li Z, Lam YL, Nguyen LP, Yang L, Pokharel SP, Blue SM, Yee BA, Chen R, Yeo GW, Chen CW, Chen L, Zheng S. Neuron. 2024 Jul 3;112(13):2157-2176.e12. doi: 10.1016/j.neuron.2024.04.006. Epub 2024 May 1. PubMed 38697111.
Backbone
  Vector backbone: sgTR657_ipUSEPR
  Vector type: Lentiviral
Growth in bacteria
  Bacterial resistance: Ampicillin, 100 μg/mL
  Growth temperature: 37°C
  Growth strain: NEB Stable
  Copy number: Unknown
Gene/Insert
  Gene/Insert name: sg_Brd9_i5
  gRNA/shRNA sequence: GGCTGAGATAGCACGGGATC
  Species: M. musculus (mouse)
  Entrez Gene: Brd9
Terms and licenses: Academic/Nonprofit Terms; Industry Terms: Not Available to Industry
How to cite: sg_Brd9_i5-ipUSEPR-TR657 was a gift from Sika Zheng (Addgene plasmid # 228922 ; http://n2t.net/addgene:228922 ; RRID:Addgene_228922)
